>Addgene plasmid #20332 | FUW-KM | depositor full sequence | sequence record 9567 | Author sequence
GTCGACGGATCGGGAGATCTCCCGATCCCCTATGGTGCACTCTCAGTACAATCTGCTCTGATGCCGCATA
GTTAAGCCAGTATCTGCTCCCTGCTTGTGTGTTGGAGGTCGCTGAGTAGTGCGCGAGCAAAATTTAAGCT
ACAACAAGGCAAGGCTTGACCGACAATTGCATGAAGAATCTGCTTAGGGTTAGGCGTTTTGCGCTGCTTC
GCGATGTACGGGCCAGATATACGCGTTGACATTGATTATTGACTAGTTATTAATAGTAATCAATTACGGG
GTCATTAGTTCATAGCCCATATATGGAGTTCCGCGTTACATAACTTACGGTAAATGGCCCGCCTGGCTGA
CCGCCCAACGACCCCCGCCCATTGACGTCAATAATGACGTATGTTCCCATAGTAACGCCAATAGGGACTT
TCCATTGACGTCAATGGGTGGAGTATTTACGGTAAACTGCCCACTTGGCAGTACATCAAGTGTATCATAT
GCCAAGTACGCCCCCTATTGACGTCAATGACGGTAAATGGCCCGCCTGGCATTATGCCCAGTACATGACC
TTATGGGACTTTCCTACTTGGCAGTACATCTACGTATTAGTCATCGCTATTACCATGGTGATGCGGTTTT
GGCAGTACATCAATGGGCGTGGATAGCGGTTTGACTCACGGGGATTTCCAAGTCTCCACCCCATTGACGT
CAATGGGAGTTTGTTTTGGCACCAAAATCAACGGGACTTTCCAAAATGTCGTAACAACTCCGCCCCATTG
ACGCAAATGGGCGGTAGGCGTGTACGGTGGGAGGTCTATATAAGCAGCGCGTTTTGCCTGTACTGGGTCT
CTCTGGTTAGACCAGATCTGAGCCTGGGAGCTCTCTGGCTAACTAGGGAACCCACTGCTTAAGCCTCAAT
AAAGCTTGCCTTGAGTGCTTCAAGTAGTGTGTGCCCGTCTGTTGTGTGACTCTGGTAACTAGAGATCCCT
CAGACCCTTTTAGTCAGTGTGGAAAATCTCTAGCAGTGGCGCCCGAACAGGGACTTGAAAGCGAAAGGGA
AACCAGAGGAGCTCTCTCGACGCAGGACTCGGCTTGCTGAAGCGCGCACGGCAAGAGGCGAGGGGCGGCG
ACTGGTGAGTACGCCAAAAATTTTGACTAGCGGAGGCTAGAAGGAGAGAGATGGGTGCGAGAGCGTCAGT
ATTAAGCGGGGGAGAATTAGATCGCGATGGGAAAAAATTCGGTTAAGGCCAGGGGGAAAGAAAAAATATA
AATTAAAACATATAGTATGGGCAAGCAGGGAGCTAGAACGATTCGCAGTTAATCCTGGCCTGTTAGAAAC
ATCAGAAGGCTGTAGACAAATACTGGGACAGCTACAACCATCCCTTCAGACAGGATCAGAAGAACTTAGA
TCATTATATAATACAGTAGCAACCCTCTATTGTGTGCATCAAAGGATAGAGATAAAAGACACCAAGGAAG
CTTTAGACAAGATAGAGGAAGAGCAAAACAAAAGTAAGACCACCGCACAGCAAGCGGCCGGCCGCGCTGA
TCTTCAGACCTGGAGGAGGAGATATGAGGGACAATTGGAGAAGTGAATTATATAAATATAAAGTAGTAAA
AATTGAACCATTAGGAGTAGCACCCACCAAGGCAAAGAGAAGAGTGGTGCAGAGAGAAAAAAGAGCAGTG
GGAATAGGAGCTTTGTTCCTTGGGTTCTTGGGAGCAGCAGGAAGCACTATGGGCGCAGCGTCAATGACGC
TGACGGTACAGGCCAGACAATTATTGTCTGGTATAGTGCAGCAGCAGAACAATTTGCTGAGGGCTATTGA
GGCGCAACAGCATCTGTTGCAACTCACAGTCTGGGGCATCAAGCAGCTCCAGGCAAGAATCCTGGCTGTG
GAAAGATACCTAAAGGATCAACAGCTCCTGGGGATTTGGGGTTGCTCTGGAAAACTCATTTGCACCACTG
CTGTGCCTTGGAATGCTAGTTGGAGTAATAAATCTCTGGAACAGATTTGGAATCACACGACCTGGATGGA
GTGGGACAGAGAAATTAACAATTACACAAGCTTAATACACTCCTTAATTGAAGAATCGCAAAACCAGCAA
GAAAAGAATGAACAAGAATTATTGGAATTAGATAAATGGGCAAGTTTGTGGAATTGGTTTAACATAACAA
ATTGGCTGTGGTATATAAAATTATTCATAATGATAGTAGGAGGCTTGGTAGGTTTAAGAATAGTTTTTGC
TGTACTTTCTATAGTGAATAGAGTTAGGCAGGGATATTCACCATTATCGTTTCAGACCCACCTCCCAACC
CCGAGGGGACCCGACAGGCCCGAAGGAATAGAAGAAGAAGGTGGAGAGAGAGACAGAGACAGATCCATTC
GATTAGTGAACGGATCGGCACTGCGTGCGCCAATTCTGCAGACAAATGGCAGTATTCATCCACAATTTTA
AAAGAAAAGGGGGGATTGGGGGGTACAGTGCAGGGGAAAGAATAGTAGACATAATAGCAACAGACATACA
AACTAAAGAATTACAAAAACAAATTACAAAAATTCAAAATTTTCGGGTTTATTACAGGGACAGCAGAGAT
CCAGTTTGGTTAGTACCGGGCCCGCTCTAGTCGAGGTCGACGGTATCGATAAGCTCGCTTCACGAGATTC
CAGCAGGTCGAGGGACCTAATAACTTCGTATAGCATACATTATACGAAGTTATATTAAGGGTTCCAAGCT
TAAGCGGCCTAACCCGTGTCGGCTCCAGATCTGGCCTCCGCGCCGGGTTTTGGCGCCTCCCGCGGGCGCC
CCCCTCCTCACGGCGAGCGCTGCCACGTCAGACGAAGGGCGCAGCGAGCGTCCTGATCCTTCCGCCCGGA
CGCTCAGGACAGCGGCCCGCTGCTCATAAGACTCGGCCTTAGAACCCCAGTATCAGCAGAAGGACATTTT
AGGACGGGACTTGGGTGACTCTAGGGCACTGGTTTTCTTTCCAGAGAGCGGAACAGGCGAGGAAAAGTAG
TCCCTTCTCGGCGATTCTGCGGAGGGATCTCCGTGGGGCGGTGAACGCCGATGATTATATAAGGACGCGC
CGGGTGTGGCACAGCTAGTTCCGTCGCAGCCGGGATTTGGGTCGCGGTTCTTGTTTGTGGATCGCTGTGA
TCGTCACTTGGTGAGTAGCGGGCTGCTGGGCTGGCCGGGGCTTTCGTGGCCGCCGGGCCGCTCGGTGGGA
CGGAAGCGTGTGGAGAGACCGCCAAGGGCTGTAGTCTGGGTCCGCGAGCAAGGTTGCCCTGAACTGGGGG
TTGGGGGGAGCGCAGCAAAATGGCGGCTGTTCCCGAGTCTTGAATGGAAGACGCTTGTGAGGCGGGCTGT
GAGGTCGTTGAAACAAGGTGGGGGGCATGGTGGGCGGCAAGAACCCAAGGTCTTGAGGCCTTCGCTAATG
CGGGAAAGCTCTTATTCGGGTGAGATGGGCTGGGGCACCATCTGGGGACCCTGACGTGAAGTTTGTCACT
GACTGGAGAACTCGGTTTGTCGTCTGTTGCGGGGGCGGCAGTTATGGCGGTGCCGTTGGGCAGTGCACCC
GTACCTTTGGGAGCGCGCGCCCTCGTCGTGTCGTGACGTCACCCGTTCTGTTGGCTTATAATGCAGGGTG
GGGCCACCTGCCGGTAGGTGTGCGGTAGGCTTTTCTCCGTCGCAGGACGCAGGGTTCGGGCCTAGGGTAG
GCTCTCCTGAATCGACAGGCGCCGGACCTCTGGTGAGGGGAGGGATAAGTGAGGCGTCAGTTTCTTTGGT
CGGTTTTATGTACCTATCTTCTTAAGTAGCTGAAGCTCCGGTTTTGAACTATGCGCTCGGGGTTGGCGAG
TGTGTTTTGTGAAGTTTTTTAGGCACCTTTTGAAATGTAATCATTTGGGTCAATATGTAATTTTCAGTGT
TAGACTAGTAAATTGTCCGCTAAATTCTGGCCGTTTTTGGCTTTTTTGTTAGACGAAGCTTGGGCTGCAG
GTCGACTCTAGAGAATTCGCCATGAGGCAGCCACCTGGCGAGTCTGACATGGCTGTCAGCGACGCTCTGC
TCCCGTCCTTCTCCACGTTCGCGTCCGGCCCGGCGGGAAGGGAGAAGACACTGCGTCCAGCAGGTGCCCC
GACTAACCGTTGGCGTGAGGAACTCTCTCACATGAAGCGACTTCCCCCACTTCCCGGCCGCCCCTACGAC
CTGGCGGCGACGGTGGCCACAGACCTGGAGAGTGGCGGAGCTGGTGCAGCTTGCAGCAGTAACAACCCGG
CCCTCCTAGCCCGGAGGGAGACCGAGGAGTTCAACGACCTCCTGGACCTAGACTTTATCCTTTCCAACTC
GCTAACCCACCAGGAATCGGTGGCCGCCACCGTGACCACCTCGGCGTCAGCTTCATCCTCGTCTTCCCCA
GCGAGCAGCGGCCCTGCCAGCGCGCCCTCCACCTGCAGCTTCAGCTATCCGATCCGGGCCGGGGGTGACC
CGGGCGTGGCTGCCAGCAACACAGGTGGAGGGCTCCTCTACAGCCGAGAATCTGCGCCACCTCCCACGGC
CCCCTTCAACCTGGCGGACATCAATGACGTGAGCCCCTCGGGCGGCTTCGTGGCTGAGCTCCTGCGGCCG
GAGTTGGACCCAGTATACATTCCGCCACAGCAGCCTCAGCCGCCAGGTGGCGGGCTGATGGGCAAGTTTG
TGCTGAAGGCGTCTCTGACCACCCCTGGCAGCGAGTACAGCAGCCCTTCGGTCATCAGTGTTAGCAAAGG
AAGCCCAGACGGCAGCCACCCCGTGGTAGTGGCGCCCTACAGCGGTGGCCCGCCGCGCATGTGCCCCAAG
ATTAAGCAAGAGGCGGTCCCGTCCTGCACGGTCAGCCGGTCCCTAGAGGCCCATTTGAGCGCTGGACCCC
AGCTCAGCAACGGCCACCGGCCCAACACACACGACTTCCCCCTGGGGCGGCAGCTCCCCACCAGGACTAC
CCCTACACTGAGTCCCGAGGAACTGCTGAACAGCAGGGACTGTCACCCTGGCCTGCCTCTTCCCCCAGGA
TTCCATCCCCATCCGGGGCCCAACTACCCTCCTTTCCTGCCAGACCAGATGCAGTCACAAGTCCCCTCTC
TCCATTATCAAGAGCTCATGCCACCGGGTTCCTGCCTGCCAGAGGAGCCCAAGCCAAAGAGGGGAAGAAG
GTCGTGGCCCCGGAAAAGAACAGCCACCCACACTTGTGACTATGCAGGCTGTGGCAAAACCTATACCAAG
AGTTCTCATCTCAAGGCACACCTGCGAACTCACACAGGCGAGAAACCTTACCACTGTGACTGGGACGGCT
GTGGGTGGAAATTCGCCCGCTCCGATGAACTGACCAGGCACTACCGCAAACACACAGGGCACCGGCCCTT
TCAGTGCCAGAAGTGCGACAGGGCCTTTTCCAGGTCGGACCACCTTGCCTTACACATGAAGAGGCACTTT
GCTAGCGGCAGCGGCCCGGTGAAACAGACTTTGAATTTTGACCTTCTCAAGTTGGCGGGAGACGTCGAGT
CCAACCCTGGGCCCGCATGCCTCGAGGGCGCGCCACTGGATTTCCTTTGGGCGTTGGAAACCCCGCAGAC
AGCCACGACGATGCCCCTCAACGTGAACTTCACCAACAGGAACTATGACCTCGACTACGACTCCGTACAG
CCCTATTTCATCTGCGACGAGGAAGAGAATTTCTATCACCAGCAACAGCAGAGCGAGCTGCAGCCGCCCG
CGCCCAGTGAGGATATCTGGAAGAAATTCGAGCTGCTTCCCACCCCGCCCCTGTCCCCGAGCCGCCGCTC
CGGGCTCTGCTCTCCATCCTATGTTGCGGTCGCTACGTCCTTCTCCCCAAGGGAAGACGATGACGGCGGC
GGTGGCAACTTCTCCACCGCCGATCAGCTGGAGATGATGACCGAGTTACTTGGAGGAGACATGGTGAACC
AGAGCTTCATCTGCGATCCTGACGACGAGACCTTCATCAAGAACATCATCATCCAGGACTGTATGTGGAG
CGGTTTCTCAGCCGCTGCCAAGCTGGTCTCGGAGAAGCTGGCCTCCTACCAGGCTGCGCGCAAAGACAGC
ACCAGCCTGAGCCCCGCCCGCGGGCACAGCGTCTGCTCCACCTCCAGCCTGTACCTGCAGGACCTCACCG
CCGCCGCGTCCGAGTGCATTGACCCCTCAGTGGTCTTTCCCTACCCGCTCAACGACAGCAGCTCGCCCAA
ATCCTGTACCTCGTCCGATTCCACGGCCTTCTCTCCTTCCTCGGACTCGCTGCTGTCCTCCGAGTCCTCC
CCACGGGCCAGCCCTGAGCCCCTAGTGCTGCATGAGGAGACACCGCCCACCACCAGCAGCGACTCTGAAG
AAGAGCAAGAAGATGAGGAAGAAATTGATGTGGTGTCTGTGGAGAAGAGGCAAACCCCTGCCAAGAGGTC
GGAGTCGGGCTCATCTCCATCCCGAGGCCACAGCAAACCTCCGCACAGCCCACTGGTCCTCAAGAGGTGC
CACGTCTCCACTCACCAGCACAACTACGCCGCACCCCCCTCCACAAGGAAGGACTATCCAGCTGCCAAGA
GGGCCAAGTTGGACAGTGGCAGGGTCCTGAAGCAGATCAGCAACAACCGCAAGTGCTCCAGCCCCAGGTC
CTCAGACACGGAGGAAAACGACAAGAGGCGGACACACAACGTCTTGGAACGTCAGAGGAGGAACGAGCTG
AAGCGCAGCTTTTTTGCCCTGCGTGACCAGATCCCTGAATTGGAAAACAACGAAAAGGCCCCCAAGGTAG
TGATCCTCAAAAAAGCCACCGCCTACATCCTGTCCATTCAAGCAGACGAGCACAAGCTCACCTCTGAAAA
GGACTTATTGAGGAAACGACGAGAACAGTTGAAACACAAACTCGAACAGCTTCGAAACTCTGGTGCATAA
GGCGCGCCGAATTCGTCGAGGGACCTAATAACTTCGTATAGCATACATTATACGAAGTTATACATGTTTA
AGGGTTCCGGTTCCACTAGGTACAATTCGATATCAAGCTTATCGATAATCAACCTCTGGATTACAAAATT
TGTGAAAGATTGACTGGTATTCTTAACTATGTTGCTCCTTTTACGCTATGTGGATACGCTGCTTTAATGC
CTTTGTATCATGCTATTGCTTCCCGTATGGCTTTCATTTTCTCCTCCTTGTATAAATCCTGGTTGCTGTC
TCTTTATGAGGAGTTGTGGCCCGTTGTCAGGCAACGTGGCGTGGTGTGCACTGTGTTTGCTGACGCAACC
CCCACTGGTTGGGGCATTGCCACCACCTGTCAGCTCCTTTCCGGGACTTTCGCTTTCCCCCTCCCTATTG
CCACGGCGGAACTCATCGCCGCCTGCCTTGCCCGCTGCTGGACAGGGGCTCGGCTGTTGGGCACTGACAA
TTCCGTGGTGTTGTCGGGGAAATCATCGTCCTTTCCTTGGCTGCTCGCCTGTGTTGCCACCTGGATTCTG
CGCGGGACGTCCTTCTGCTACGTCCCTTCGGCCCTCAATCCAGCGGACCTTCCTTCCCGCGGCCTGCTGC
CGGCTCTGCGGCCTCTTCCGCGTCTTCGCCTTCGCCCTCAGACGAGTCGGATCTCCCTTTGGGCCGCCTC
CCCGCATCGATACCGTCGACCTCGATCGAGACCTAGAAAAACATGGAGCAATCACAAGTAGCAATACAGC
AGCTACCAATGCTGATTGTGCCTGGCTAGAAGCACAAGAGGAGGAGGAGGTGGGTTTTCCAGTCACACCT
CAGGTACCTTTAAGACCAATGACTTACAAGGCAGCTGTAGATCTTAGCCACTTTTTAAAAGAAAAGGGGG
GACTGGAAGGGCTAATTCACTCCCAACGAAGACAAGATATCCTTGATCTGTGGATCTACCACACACAAGG
CTACTTCCCTGATTGGCAGAACTACACACCAGGGCCAGGGATCAGATATCCACTGACCTTTGGATGGTGC
TACAAGCTAGTACCAGTTGAGCAAGAGAAGGTAGAAGAAGCCAATGAAGGAGAGAACACCCGCTTGTTAC
ACCCTGTGAGCCTGCATGGGATGGATGACCCGGAGAGAGAAGTATTAGAGTGGAGGTTTGACAGCCGCCT
AGCATTTCATCACATGGCCCGAGAGCTGCATCCGGACTGTACTGGGTCTCTCTGGTTAGACCAGATCTGA
GCCTGGGAGCTCTCTGGCTAACTAGGGAACCCACTGCTTAAGCCTCAATAAAGCTTGCCTTGAGTGCTTC
AAGTAGTGTGTGCCCGTCTGTTGTGTGACTCTGGTAACTAGAGATCCCTCAGACCCTTTTAGTCAGTGTG
GAAAATCTCTAGCAGCATGTGAGCAAAAGGCCAGCAAAAGGCCAGGAACCGTAAAAAGGCCGCGTTGCTG
GCGTTTTTCCATAGGCTCCGCCCCCCTGACGAGCATCACAAAAATCGACGCTCAAGTCAGAGGTGGCGAA
ACCCGACAGGACTATAAAGATACCAGGCGTTTCCCCCTGGAAGCTCCCTCGTGCGCTCTCCTGTTCCGAC
CCTGCCGCTTACCGGATACCTGTCCGCCTTTCTCCCTTCGGGAAGCGTGGCGCTTTCTCATAGCTCACGC
TGTAGGTATCTCAGTTCGGTGTAGGTCGTTCGCTCCAAGCTGGGCTGTGTGCACGAACCCCCCGTTCAGC
CCGACCGCTGCGCCTTATCCGGTAACTATCGTCTTGAGTCCAACCCGGTAAGACACGACTTATCGCCACT
GGCAGCAGCCACTGGTAACAGGATTAGCAGAGCGAGGTATGTAGGCGGTGCTACAGAGTTCTTGAAGTGG
TGGCCTAACTACGGCTACACTAGAAGAACAGTATTTGGTATCTGCGCTCTGCTGAAGCCAGTTACCTTCG
GAAAAAGAGTTGGTAGCTCTTGATCCGGCAAACAAACCACCGCTGGTAGCGGTGGTTTTTTTGTTTGCAA
GCAGCAGATTACGCGCAGAAAAAAAGGATCTCAAGAAGATCCTTTGATCTTTTCTACGGGGTCTGACGCT
CAGTGGAACGAAAACTCACGTTAAGGGATTTTGGTCATGAGATTATCAAAAAGGATCTTCACCTAGATCC
TTTTAAATTAAAAATGAAGTTTTAAATCAATCTAAAGTATATATGAGTAAACTTGGTCTGACAGTTACCA
ATGCTTAATCAGTGAGGCACCTATCTCAGCGATCTGTCTATTTCGTTCATCCATAGTTGCCTGACTCCCC
GTCGTGTAGATAACTACGATACGGGAGGGCTTACCATCTGGCCCCAGTGCTGCAATGATACCGCGAGACC
CACGCTCACCGGCTCCAGATTTATCAGCAATAAACCAGCCAGCCGGAAGGGCCGAGCGCAGAAGTGGTCC
TGCAACTTTATCCGCCTCCATCCAGTCTATTAATTGTTGCCGGGAAGCTAGAGTAAGTAGTTCGCCAGTT
AATAGTTTGCGCAACGTTGTTGCCATTGCTACAGGCATCGTGGTGTCACGCTCGTCGTTTGGTATGGCTT
CATTCAGCTCCGGTTCCCAACGATCAAGGCGAGTTACATGATCCCCCATGTTGTGCAAAAAAGCGGTTAG
CTCCTTCGGTCCTCCGATCGTTGTCAGAAGTAAGTTGGCCGCAGTGTTATCACTCATGGTTATGGCAGCA
CTGCATAATTCTCTTACTGTCATGCCATCCGTAAGATGCTTTTCTGTGACTGGTGAGTACTCAACCAAGT
CATTCTGAGAATAGTGTATGCGGCGACCGAGTTGCTCTTGCCCGGCGTCAATACGGGATAATACCGCGCC
ACATAGCAGAACTTTAAAAGTGCTCATCATTGGAAAACGTTCTTCGGGGCGAAAACTCTCAAGGATCTTA
CCGCTGTTGAGATCCAGTTCGATGTAACCCACTCGTGCACCCAACTGATCTTCAGCATCTTTTACTTTCA
CCAGCGTTTCTGGGTGAGCAAAAACAGGAAGGCAAAATGCCGCAAAAAAGGGAATAAGGGCGACACGGAA
ATGTTGAATACTCATACTCTTCCTTTTTCAATATTATTGAAGCATTTATCAGGGTTATTGTCTCATGAGC
GGATACATATTTGAATGTATTTAGAAAAATAAACAAATAGGGGTTCCGCGCACATTTCCCCGAAAAGTGC
CACCTGAC
Features (pLannotate 1.2.2; 25 found; start..end, strand, type, name):
     31..83      -  misc_feature   bom (fragment): basis of mobility region from pBR322
    238..617     +  enhancer       CMV enhancer: human cytomegalovirus immediate early enhancer
    618..817     +  promoter       CMV promoter: human cytomegalovirus (CMV) immediate early promoter
    835..1015    +  LTR            5' LTR (truncated): truncated 5' long terminal repeat (LTR) from HIV-1
   1062..1187    +  misc_feature   HIV-1 Ψ: packaging signal of human immunodeficiency virus type 1
   1171..1509    +  CDS            HIV-1 gag (fragment): gag protein from human immunodeficiency virus 1; gag
   1686..1919    +  misc_feature   RRE: The Rev response element (RRE) of HIV-1 allows for Rev-dependent mRNA export from the nucleus to the cytoplasm.
   2296..2396    +  CDS            Rev (fragment): human immunodeficiency virus 1 (HIV-1) Rev protein; rev; enhances nuclear export of unspliced and incompletely spliced viral mRNAs
   2446..2563    +  misc_feature   cPPT/CTS: central polypurine tract and central termination sequence of HIV-1
   2621..2645    -  misc_feature   MCS (fragment): pBluescript multiple cloning site
   2680..2713    +  protein_bind   loxP: Cre-mediated recombination occurs in the 8-bp core sequence (GCATACAT). Cre recombinase
   2763..3974    +  promoter       UbC promoter: human ubiquitin C promoter
   3985..4003    -  misc_feature   MCS (fragment): pUC18/19 multiple cloning site
   4012..5460    +  CDS            Klf4: KLF4_MOUSE - Also known as Ezf, Gklf, Zie. Experimental evidence at protein level: Swiss-Prot protein existence level 1. Transcription factor; can act both as activator and as repressor. Binds the 5'-CACCC-3' core sequence. Binds to the promoter region of its own gene and can activate its own transcription. Regulates the expression of key transcription factors during embryonic development. Plays an important role in maintaining embryonic stem cells, and in preventing their differentiation. Required for establishing the barrier function of the skin and for postnatal maturation and maintenance o
   5479..5544    +  CDS            F2A: 2A peptide from foot-and-mouth disease virus polyprotein Eukaryotic ribosomes fail to insert a peptide bond between the Gly and Pro residues, yielding separate polypeptides.
   5611..6927    +  CDS            Myc: MYC_MOUSE - Experimental evidence at protein level: Swiss-Prot protein existence level 1. Transcription factor that binds DNA in a non-specific manner, yet also specifically recognizes the core sequence 5'-CAC[GA]TG-3'. Activates the transcription of growth-related genes. Binds to the VEGFA promoter, promoting VEGFA production and subsequent sprouting angiogenesis. Regulator of somatic reprogramming, controls self-renewal of embryonic stem cells. Functions with TAF6L to activate target gene expression through RNA polymerase II pause release (PubMed:31005419). From Mus musculus (Mouse).
   6958..6991    +  protein_bind   loxP: Cre-mediated recombination occurs in the 8-bp core sequence (GCATACAT). Cre recombinase
   7024..7047    +  misc_feature   MCS (fragment): pBluescript multiple cloning site
   7047..7635    +  misc_feature   WPRE: woodchuck hepatitis virus posttranscriptional regulatory element
   7636..7655    +  misc_feature   MCS (fragment): pBluescript multiple cloning site
   7657..8157    +  CDS            nef (fragment): NEF_HV1LA - Experimental evidence at protein level: Swiss-Prot protein existence level 1. Extracellular Nef protein targets CD4(+) T-lymphocytes for apoptosis by interacting with CXCR4 surface receptors. From Human immunodeficiency virus type 1 group M subtype B (isolate Lai) (HIV-1).
   8164..8344    +  LTR            5' LTR (truncated): truncated 5' long terminal repeat (LTR) from HIV-1
   8406..8994    -  rep_origin     ori: high-copy-number ColE1/pMB1/pBR322/pUC origin of replication
   9165..10025   -  CDS            AmpR: β-lactamase; bla; confers resistance to ampicillin, carbenicillin, and related antibiotics
  10026..10130   -  promoter       AmpR promoter: bla
