[The description below was written by a language model from this plasmid's Addgene catalogue record and pLannotate feature annotations shown in this document.]
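Description:
FUW-KM is a lentiviral mammalian expression plasmid built on the FUW (Lenti-Lox-Ubi) backbone, an HIV-1-derived transfer vector. It is propagated in E. coli as a high-copy plasmid through a ColE1/pUC-type origin and selected with ampicillin via the β-lactamase gene. The annotated sequence is about 10.2 kb, consistent with the stated backbone carrying a roughly 2.9 kb insert cloned between EcoRI sites.

The viral genome is transcribed in packaging cells from a CMV enhancer/promoter fused to a truncated 5' LTR. This is followed by the Ψ packaging signal with an adjoining gag fragment, the Rev response element for Rev-dependent nuclear export of the genomic RNA, and the cPPT/CTS element, which aids nuclear import of the reverse-transcribed genome. The downstream end carries a WPRE to enhance transcript stability and expression, a nef fragment and a second truncated LTR.

The payload is a human ubiquitin C promoter driving a bicistronic mouse Klf4-F2A-cMyc open reading frame. The foot-and-mouth disease virus 2A peptide causes ribosomal skipping, so that Klf4 and c-Myc are produced as separate polypeptides from a single transcript. Two loxP sites in the same orientation flank the UbC promoter and the Klf4-F2A-cMyc cassette. Cre recombinase should therefore be able to excise the expression unit after integration, although the record does not describe this use explicitly.

According to the associated publication, the construct belongs to work on reprogramming murine and human somatic cells with polycistronic vectors. It provides constitutive delivery of two of the reprogramming factors from one lentivirus.
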