Addgene plasmid #20332: FUW-KM
Depositing lab: Rudolf Jaenisch. Depositing organization: Whitehead Institute for Biomedical Research. Publication: Reprogramming of murine and human somatic cells using a single polycistronic vector. Carey BW, Markoulaki S, Hanna J, Saha K, Gao Q, Mitalipova M, Jaenisch R. Proc Natl Acad Sci U S A. 2009 Jan 6. 106(1):157-62. 10.1073/pnas.0811426106 PubMed 19109433.
Backbone
  Vector backbone: FUW (Lenti-Lox-Ubi)
  Backbone manufacturer: homemade
  Backbone size w/o insert (bp): 7222
  Vector type: Mammalian Expression, Lentiviral
Growth in bacteria
  Bacterial resistance: Ampicillin, 100 μg/mL
  Growth temperature: 37°C
  Growth strain: Stbl3
  Growth instructions: TOP10, 37C
  Copy number: High Copy
Gene/Insert
  Gene/Insert name: Klf4-F2A-cMyc
  Species: M. musculus (mouse)
  Insert size (bp): 2936
  Cloning method: Restriction Enzyme; 5′ cloning site EcoRI (not destroyed); 3′ cloning site EcoRI (not destroyed)
  Sequencing primers: 5′ ACTTTGCAGCCTGAGGGCCA
Terms and licenses: Academic/Nonprofit Terms; Industry Terms: Not Available to Industry
How to cite: FUW-KM was a gift from Rudolf Jaenisch (Addgene plasmid # 20332 ; http://n2t.net/addgene:20332 ; RRID:Addgene_20332)
