>Addgene plasmid #20332 | FUW-KM | addgene partial sequence | sequence record 26208 | hUBCpro-F 5'-TGAAGCTCCGGTTTTGAACT-3'
NNNNNNGNNNNNAGTGTGTTTTGTGAGTTTTTTAGGCACCTTTTGAAATGTAATCATTTGGGTCAATATG
TAATTTTCAGTGTTAGACTAGTAAATTGTCCGCTAAATTCTGGCCGTTTTTGGCTTTTTTGTTAGACGAA
GCTTGGGCTGCAGGTCGACTCTAGAGAATTCGCCATGAGGCAGCCACCTGGCGAGTCTGACATGGCTGTC
AGCGACGCTCTGCTCCCGTCCTTCTCCACGTTCGCGTCCGGCCCGGCGGGAAGGGAGAAGACACTGCGTC
CAGCAGGTGCCCCGACTAACCGTTGGCGTGAGGAACTCTCTCACATGAAGCGACTTCCCCCACTTCCCGG
CCGCCCCTACGACCTGGCGGCGACGGTGGCCACAGACCTGGAGAGTGGCGGAGCTGGTGCAGCTTGCAGC
AGTAACAACCCGGCCCTCCTAGCCCGGAGGGAGACCGAGGAGTTCAACGACCTCCTGGACCTAGACTTTA
TCCTTTCCAACTCGCTAACCCACCAGGAATCGGTGGCCGCCACCGTGACCACCTCGGCGTCAGCTTCATC
CTCGTCTTCCCCAGCGAGCAGCGGCCCTGCCAGCGCGCCCTCCACCTGCAGCTTCAGCTATCCGATCCGG
GGCCGGGGGTGACCCGGGCGTGGCTGCCAGCAACACAGGTGGAGGGCTCCTCTACAGCCGAGAATCTGCG
CCACCTCCCACGGCCCCCTTCAACCTGGCGGANATCAATGACGTGAGCCCCTCGGGCGGCTTCGTGGCTG
AGCTCCTGCGGCCGNANTTGGNACCCAGNNN
